Addgene plasmid #172780: pLBC0041
Purpose: Level 0 module containing CT_cYFP
Depositing lab: Benjamin Field. Depositing organization: CNRS DR12, Delegation Provence et Corse. Publication: MoBiFC: development of a modular bimolecular fluorescence complementation toolkit for the analysis of chloroplast protein-protein interactions. Velay F, Soula M, Mehrez M, Belbachir C, D'Alessandro S, Laloi C, Crete P, Field B. Plant Methods. 2022 May 26;18(1):69. doi: 10.1186/s13007-022-00902-1. PubMed 35619173.
Backbone
  Vector backbone: pAGM130
  Backbone manufacturer: Engler et al. 2014
  Vector type: Synthetic Biology
Growth in bacteria
  Bacterial resistance: Spectinomycin, 50 μg/mL
  Growth temperature: 37°C
  Growth strain: DH5alpha
  Copy number: High Copy
Gene/Insert
  Gene/Insert name: CDS C-terminal eYFP (175-238)
  Species: Aequorea victoria
  Mutation: no
  Cloning method: Restriction Enzyme; 5′ cloning site Unknown (unknown if destroyed)
Terms and licenses: Academic/Nonprofit Terms; Industry Terms: Not Available to Industry
Depositor comments: Please visit https://www.biorxiv.org/content/10.1101/2021.03.01.433373v1 for bioRxiv preprint.
How to cite: pLBC0041 was a gift from Benjamin Field (Addgene plasmid # 172780 ; http://n2t.net/addgene:172780 ; RRID:Addgene_172780)
