[The description below was written by a language model from this plasmid's Addgene catalogue record and pLannotate feature annotations shown in this document.]
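Description:
pLBC0041 is a small (about 2.45 kb) Level 0 part plasmid for modular, hierarchical cloning, catalogued as a synthetic biology vector and built on the pAGM130 backbone. It is maintained in E. coli from a high-copy ColE1/pUC-type origin and selected with spectinomycin through the aadA gene, which confers streptomycin/spectinomycin resistance and lies just downstream of an annotated AmpR (bla) promoter. The short integrase, gentamicin acetyltransferase and lacI fragments detected around the marker and cloning region appear to be non-functional remnants of the backbone's origins rather than working elements.

The payload is the module named CT_cYFP: a coding sequence for the C-terminal fragment of enhanced YFP (residues 175–238, derived from Aequorea victoria GFP), annotated in the sequence as a roughly 200 bp EYFP fragment. No promoter, terminator or other expression signals for a eukaryotic host are annotated, consistent with a Level 0 module, which stores a single standardised part rather than an expression unit; the "CT" in the name suggests a C-terminal tag position, although the record does not spell this out or give the flanking cloning sites or overhangs. On its own this YFP fragment is non-fluorescent; in bimolecular fluorescence complementation it is fused to a protein of interest and regains fluorescence only when brought close to a partner carrying the complementary N-terminal YFP fragment.

The plasmid belongs to the MoBiFC toolkit, a modular bimolecular fluorescence complementation system developed for analysing protein–protein interactions in chloroplasts, where it serves as a building block to be assembled with other parts into higher-level fusion constructs.
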