Features (pLannotate 1.2.2; 7 found; start..end, strand, type, name):
    110..214     +  promoter       AmpR promoter: bla
    205..285     -  CDS            int (fragment): INT2_ECOLX - Protein inferred from homology: Swiss-Prot protein existence level 3. Putative integrase believed to be involved in the insertion of antibiotic resistance genes into plasmids and transposons. From Escherichia coli.
    373..429     +  CDS            GmR (fragment): gentamycin acetyltransferase; aacC1; confers resistance to gentamycin
    436..1224    +  CDS            aadA: S3AD_ECOLX - Experimental evidence at protein level: Swiss-Prot protein existence level 1. Mediates bacterial resistance to the antibiotics streptomycin and spectinomycin. From Escherichia coli.
   1398..1986    +  rep_origin     ori: high-copy-number ColE1/pMB1/pBR322/pUC origin of replication
   2169..2218    +  CDS            lacI (fragment): lac repressor; lacI; The lac repressor binds to the lac operator to inhibit transcription in E. coli. This inhibition can be relieved by adding lactose or isopropyl-β-D-thiogalactopyranoside (IPTG).
   2238..2435    +  CDS            EYFP (fragment): enhanced YFP mammalian codon-optimized
>Addgene plasmid #172780 | pLBC0041 | addgene full sequence | sequence record 345954 | Addgene NGS Result
GTGGCTCTTCAGTGGACGAAAGGGCCTCGTGATACGCCTATTTTTATAGGTTAATGTCATGATAATAATG
GTTTCTTAGACGTCAGGTGGCACTTTTCGGGGAAATGTGCGCGGAACCCCTATTTGTTTATTTTTCTAAA
TACATTCAAATATGTATCCGCTCATGAGACAATAACCCTGATAAATGCTTCAATAATATTGAAAAAGGAA
GAGTATGCGCTCACGCAACTGGTCCAGAACCTTGACCGAACGCAGCGGTGGTAACGGCGCAGTGGCGGTT
TTCATGGCTTGTTATGACTGTTTTTTTTTGGGGTACAGTCTATGCCTCGGGCATCCAAGCAGCAAGCGCG
TTACGCCGTGGGTCGATGTTTGATGTTATGGAGCAGCAACGATGTTACGCAGCAGGGCAGTCGCCCTAAA
ACAAAGTTAAACATCATGAGGGAAGCGGTGATCGCCGAAGTATCGACTCAACTATCAGAGGTAGTTGGCG
TCATCGAGCGCCATCTCGAACCGACGTTGCTGGCCGTACATTTGTACGGCTCCGCAGTGGATGGCGGCCT
GAAGCCACACAGCGATATTGATTTGCTGGTTACGGTGACCGTAAGGCTTGATGAAACAACGCGGCGAGCT
TTGATCAACGACCTTTTGGAAACTTCGGCTTCCCCTGGAGAGAGCGAGATTCTCCGCGCTGTAGAAGTCA
CCATTGTTGTGCACGACGACATCATTCCGTGGCGTTATCCAGCTAAGCGCGAACTGCAATTTGGAGAATG
GCAGCGCAATGACATTCTTGCAGGTATCTTCGAGCCAGCCACGATCGACATTGATCTGGCTATCTTGCTG
ACAAAAGCAAGAGAACATAGCGTTGCCTTGGTAGGTCCAGCGGCGGAGGAACTCTTTGATCCGGTTCCTG
AACAGGATCTATTTGAGGCGCTAAATGAAACCTTAACGCTATGGAACTCGCCGCCCGACTGGGCTGGCGA
TGAGCGAAATGTAGTGCTTACGTTGTCCCGCATTTGGTACAGCGCAGTAACCGGCAAAATCGCGCCGAAG
GATGTCGCTGCCGACTGGGCAATGGAGCGCCTGCCGGCCCAGTATCAGCCCGTCATACTTGAAGCTAGAC
AGGCTTATCTTGGACAAGAAGAAGATCGCTTGGCCTCGCGCGCAGATCAGTTGGAAGAATTTGTCCATTA
CGTAAAAGGCGAGATCACCAAGGTAGTCGGCAAATAACTGTCAGACCAAGTTTACTCATATATACTTTAG
ATTGATTTAAAACTTCATTTTTAATTTAAAAGGATCTAGGTGAAGATCCTTTTTGATAATCTCATGACCA
AAATCCCTTAACGTGAGTTTTCGTTCCACTGAGCGTCAGACCCCGTAGAAAAGATCAAAGGATCTTCTTG
AGATCCTTTTTTTCTGCGCGTAATCTGCTGCTTGCAAACAAAAAAACCACCGCTACCAGCGGTGGTTTGT
TTGCCGGATCAAGAGCTACCAACTCTTTTTCCGAAGGTAACTGGCTTCAGCAGAGCGCAGATACCAAATA
CTGTTCTTCTAGTGTAGCCGTAGTTAGGCCACCACTTCAAGAACTCTGTAGCACCGCCTACATACCTCGC
TCTGCTAATCCTGTTACCAGTGGCTGCTGCCAGTGGCGATAAGTCGTGTCTTACCGGGTTGGACTCAAGA
CGATAGTTACCGGATAAGGCGCAGCGGTCGGGCTGAACGGGGGGTTCGTGCACACAGCCCAGCTTGGAGC
GAACGACCTACACCGAACTGAGATACCTACAGCGTGAGCTATGAGAAAGCGCCACGCTTCCCGAAGGGAG
AAAGGCGGACAGGTATCCGGTAAGCGGCAGGGTCGGAACAGGAGAGCGCACGAGGGAGCTTCCAGGGGGA
AACGCCTGGTATCTTTATAGTCCTGTCGGGTTTCGCCACCTCTGACTTGAGCGTCGATTTTTGTGATGCT
CGTCAGGGGGGCGGAGCCTATGGAAAAACGCCAGCAACGCGGCCTTTTTACGGTTCCTGGCCTTTTGCTG
GCCTTTTGCTCACATGTTCTTTCCTGCGTTATCCCCTGATTCTGTGGATAACCGTATTACCGCCTTTGAG
TGAGCTGATACCGCTCGCCGCAGCCGAACGACCGAGCGCAGCGAGTCAGTGAGCGAGGAAGCGGAAGAGC
GCCCAATACGCAAACCGCCTCTCCCCGCGCGTTGGCCGATTCATTAATCACTCTGTGGTCTCATTCGGGC
AGCGTGCAGCTCGCCGACCACTACCAGCAGAACACCCCCATCGGCGACGGCCCCGTGCTGCTGCCCGACA
ACCACTACCTGAGCTACCAGTCCGCCCTGAGCAAAGACCCCAACGAGAAGCGCGATCACATGGTCCTGCT
GGAGTTCGTGACCGCCGCCGGGATCACTCTCGGCATGGACGAGCTGTACAAGTAAGCTTTGAGACCACGA
A
